>Addgene plasmid #166040 | pEN-CAG-mRFP-PCNA pc2729 | addgene full sequence | sequence record 386845 | Addgene Partial NGS Result
ATGACCGCTTTGGAAAAACAAAGACTGTATTTCCTGGAAATTAATGTTTATTCAATAAACTGTGTATTCA
GCTATATTCACATAGTGGTGAGGCTGAAATGAGGCGGGAAGAGGCGGTTGGGGCTTAATTATATCAATTT
GGGTGGCCCCACAGCGCCTCCAAGGCGCCAGTCCTGTTTTGACAAGTTGCCTCTGGAAGCCTCTCTTCTT
TTTCTCCAGAGTAAGCGGAGGCCAGGGGCCCCCGGCCTCTGCTTAATACTAAAAAAAACAGCTGTTGTCA
TAGTAATGATTGGGTGGAAACATTCCAGGCCTGGGTGGAGAGGCTTTTTGCTTCCTCTTGCAAAACCACA
CTGACATTCCAGGCCTGGGTGGAGAGGCTTTTTGCTTCCTCTTGCAAAACCACACTGCCCTCTGGAGGGC
AGTTGCCTAGCAACTAATTAAAAGAGGATGTCGCACGGCCAGCTGCGGTCAGTTAGTCACTTCCTGCTTA
ACTGACTTGACATTTTCTATTTTAAGAGTCGGGAGGAAAATTACTGTGTTGGAGGCCCTCCGCCATCTTC
TGAAGCTGAATCGAATTAACTTGTTTATTGCAGCTTATAATGGTTACAAATAAAGCAATAGCATCACAAA
TTTCACAAATAAAGCATTTTTTTCACTGCATTCTAGTTGTGGTTTGTCCAAACTCATCAATGTATCTTAT
CATGTCTGGATCTGATATCATCGTCGACATTGATTATTGACTAGTTATTAATAGTAATCAATTACGGGGT
CATTAGTTCATAGCCCATATATGGAGTTCCGCGTTACATAACTTACGGTAAATGGCCCGCCTGGCTGACC
GCCCAACGACCCCCGCCCATTGACGTCAATAATGACGTATGTTCCCATAGTAACGCCAATAGGGACTTTC
CATTGACGTCAATGGGTGGAGTATTTACGGTAAACTGCCCACTTGGCAGTACATCAAGTGTATCATATGC
CAAGTACGCCCCCTATTGACGTCAATGACGGTAAATGGCCCGCCTGGCATTATGCCCAGTACATGACCTT
ATGGGACTTTCCTACTTGGCAGTACATCTACGTATTAGTCATCGCTATTACCATGGTCGAGGTGAGCCCC
ACGTTCTGCTTCACTCTCCCCATCTCCCCCCCCTCCCCACCCCCAATTTTGTATTTATTTATTTTTTAAT
TATTTTGTGCAGCGATGGGGGCGGGGGGGGGGGGGGGGSGCGCCRGGSGGGGCGGGGSGGGGCGAGGGGC
GGGGCGGGGCGAGGCGGAGAGGTGCGGCGGCAGCCAATCAGAGCGGCGCGCTCCGAAAGTTTCCTTTTAT
GGCGAGGCGGCGGCGGCGGCGGCCCTATAAAAAGCGAAGCGCGCGGCGGGCGGGAGTCGCTGCGCGCTGC
CTTCGCCCCGTGCCCCGCTCCGCCGCCGCCTCGCGCCGCCCGCCCCGGCTCTGACTGACCGCGTTACTCC
CACAGGTGAGCGGGCGGGACGGCCCTTCTCCTCCGGGCTGTAATTAGCGCTTGGTTTAATGACGGCTTGT
TTCTTTTCTGTGGCTGCGTGAAAGCCTTGAGGGGCTCCGGGAGGGCCCTTTGTGCGGGGGGAGCGGCTCG
GGGGGTGCGTGCGTGTGTGTGTGCGTGGGGAGCGCCGCGTGCGGCTCCGCGCTGCCCGGCGGCTGTGAGC
GCTGCGGGCGCGGCGCGGGGCTTTGTGCGCTCCGCAGTGTGCGCGAGGGGAGCGCGGCCGGGGGCGGTGC
CCCGCGGTGCGGGGGGGGCTGCGAGGGGAACAAAGGCTGCGTGCGGGGTGTGTGCGTGGGGGGGTGAGCA
GGGGGTGTGGGCGCGTCGGTCGGGCTGCAACCCCCCCTGCACCCCCCTCCCCGAGTTGCTGAGCACGGCC
CGGCTTCGGGTGCGGGGCTCCGTACGGGGCGTGGCGCGGGGCTCGCCGTGCCGGGCGGGGGGKGGCGGCA
GGKGGGGGKGCCGGGCGGGGCGGGGCCGCCKCGGGCCGGGGGGGGCKCGGGGGRGGGGCGCGGCGGCCCC
CGGAGCGCCGGCGGCTGTCGAGGCGCGGCGAGCCGCAGCCATTGCCTTTTATGGTAATCGTGCGAGAGGG
CGCAGGGACTTCCTTTGTCCCAAATCTGTGCGGAGCCGAAATCTGGGAGGCGCCGCCGCACCCCCTCTAG
CGGGCGCGGGGCGAAGCGGTGCGGCGCCGGCAGGAAGGAAATGGGCGGGGAGGGCCTTCGTGCGTCGCCG
CGCCGCCGTCCCCTTCTCCCTCTCCAGCCTCGGGGCTGTCCGCGGGGGGACGGCTGCCTTCGGGGGGGAC
GGGGCAGGGCGGGGTTCGGCTTCTGGCGTGTGACCGGCGGCTCTAGAGCCTCTGCTAACCATGTTCATGC
CTTCTTCTTTTTCCTACAGCTCCTGGGCAACGTGCTGGTTATTGTGCTGTCTCATCATTTTGGCAAAGAA
TTCCTCGAGGATCTTGGTGGCGTGAAACTCCCGCACCTCTTCGGCCAGCGCCTTGTAGAAGCGCGTATGG
CTTCGTGGGGATCCCCGAAGAAGAAGCGCAAAGTACTGGTACCGGTCGACATGGCCTCCTCCGAGGACGT
CATCAAGGAGTTCATGCGCTTCAAGGTGCGCATGGAGGGCTCCGTGAACGGCCACGAGTTCGAGATCGAG
GGCGAGGGCGAGGGCCGCCCCTACGAGGGCACCCAGACCGCCAAGCTGAAGGTGACCAAGGGCGGCCCCC
TGCCCTTCGCCTGGGACATCCTGTCCCCTCAGTTCCAGTACGGCTCCAAGGCCTACGTGAAGCACCCCGC
CGACATCCCCGACTACTTGAAGCTGTCCTTCCCCGAGGGCTTCAAGTGGGAGCGCGTGATGAACTTCGAG
GACGGCGGCGTGGTGACCGTGACCCAGGACTCCTCCCTGCAGGACGGCGAGTTCATCTACAAGGTGAAGC
TGCGCGGCACCAACTTCCCCTCCGACGGCCCCGTAATGCAGAAGAAGACCATGGGCTGGGAGGCCTCCAC
CGAGCGGATGTACCCCGAGGACGGCGCCCTGAAGGGCGAGATCAAGATGAGGCTGAAGCTGAAGGACGGC
GGCCACTACGACGCCGAGGTCAAGACCACCTACATGGCCAAGAAGCCCGTGCAGCTGCCCGGCGCCTACA
AGACCGACATCAAGCTGGACATCACCTCCCACAACGAGGACTACACCATCGTGGAACAGTACGAGCGCGC
CGAGGGCCGCCACTCCACCGGCGCCGGCCTGTACAAGGGCGAAGGGCAAGGGCAAGGGCAAGGGCCGGGC
CGCGGCTACGCGTATCGATCCATGTTCGAGGCGCGCCTGGTCCAGGGCTCCATCCTCAAGAAGGTGTTGG
AGGCACTCAAGGACCTCATCAACGAGGCCTGCTGGGATATTAGCTCCAGCGGTGTAAACCTGCAGAGCAT
GGACTCGTCCCACGTCTCTTTGGTGCAGCTCACCCTGCGGTCTGAGGGCTTCGACACCTACCGCTGCGAC
CGCAACCTGGCCATGGGCGTGAACCTCACCAGTATGTCCAAAATACTAAAATGCGCCGGCAATGAAGATA
TCATTACACTAAGGGCCGAAGATAACGCGGATACCTTGGCGCTAGTATTTGAAGCACCAAACCAGGAGAA
AGTTTCAGACTATGAAATGAAGTTGATGGATTTAGATGTTGAACAACTTGGAATTCCAGAACAGGAGTAC
AGCTGTGTAGTAAAGATGCCTTCTGGTGAATTTGCACGTATATGCCGAGATCTCAGCCATATTGGAGATG
CTGTTGTAATTTCCTGTGCAAAAGACGGAGTGAAATTTTCTGCAAGTGGAGAACTTGGAAATGGAAACAT
TAAATTGTCACAGACAAGTAATGTCGATAAAGAGGAGGAAGCTGTTACCATAGAGATGAATGAACCAGTT
CAACTAACTTTTGCACTGAGGTACCTGAACTTCTTTACAAAAGCCACTCCACTCTCTTCAACGGTGACAC
TCAGTATGTCTGCAGATGTACCCCTTGTTGTAGAGTATAAAATTGCGGATATGGGACACTTAAAATACTA
CTTGGCTCCCAAGATCGAGGATGAAGAAGGATCTTAGTCTAGAGCTGAGAACTTCAGGGTGAGTTTGGCT
TAAGTTTAAACCGCTGATCAGCCTCGACTACGGCCGCTCGATAAGCTTGATATCGAATTCCGCCCCCCCC
CCYCCCCCCCCCCTAACGTTACTGGCCGAAGCCGCTTGGAATAAGGCCGGTGTGCGTTTGTCTATATGTT
ATTTTCCACCATATTGCCGTCTTTTGGCAATGTGAGGGCCCGGAAACCTGGCCCTGTCTTCTTGACGAGC
ATTCCTAGGGGTCTTTCCCCTCTCGCCAAAGGAATGCAAGGTCTGTTGAATGTCGTGAAGGAAGCAGTTC
CTCTGGAAGCTTCTTGAAGACAAACAACGTCTGTAGCGACCCTTTGCAGGCAGCGGAACCCCCCACCTGG
CGACAGGTGCCTCTGCGGCCAAAAGCCACGTGTATAAGATACACCTGCAAAGGCGGCACAACCCCAGTGC
CACGTTGTGAGTTGGATAGTTGTGGAAAGAGTCAAATGGCTCTCCTCAAGCGTATTCAACAAGGGGCTGA
AGGATGCCCAGAAGGTACCCCATTGTATGGGATCTGATCTGGGGCCTCGGTGCACATGCTTTACATGTGT
TTAGTCGAGGTTAAAAAAACGTCTAGGCCCCCCGAACCACGGGGACGTGGTTTTCCTTTGAAAAACACGA
TGATAATATGGCCACAACCATGACCGAGTACAAGCCCACGGTGCGCCTCGCCACCCGCGACGACGTCCCC
AGGGCCGTACGCACCCTCGCCGCCGCGTTCGCCGACTACCCCGCCACGCGCCACACCGTCGATCCGGACC
GCCACATCGAGCGGGTCACCGAGCTGCAAGAACTCTTCCTCACGCGCGTCGGGCTCGACATCGGCAAGGT
GTGGGTCGCGGACGACGGCGCCGCGGTGGCGGTCTGGACCACGCCGGAGAGCGTCGAAGCGGGGGCGGTG
TTCGCCGAGATCGGCCCGCGCATGGCCGAGTTGAGCGGTTCCCGGCTGGCCGCGCAGCAACAGATGGAAG
GCCTCCTGGCGCCGCACCGGCCCAAGGAGCCCGCGTGGTTCCTGGCCACCGTCGGCGTCTCGCCCGACCA
CCAGGGCAAGGGTCTGGGCAGCGCCGTCGTGCTCCCCGGAGTGGAGGCGGCCGAGCGCGCCGGGGTGCCC
GCCTTCCTGGAGACCTCCGCGCCCCGCAACCTCCCCTTCTACGAGCGGCTCGGCTTCACCGTCACCGCCG
ACGTCGAGGTGCCCGAAGGACCGCGCACCTGGTGCATGACCCGCAAGCCCGGTGCCTGACGCCCGCCCCA
CGACCCGCAGCGCCCGACCGAAAGGAGCGCACGACCCCATGCATCGATGATCTAGAGCTCGCTGATCAGC
CTCGACTGTGCCTTCTAGTTGCCAGCCATCTGTTGTTTGCCCCTCCCCCGTGCCTTCCTTGACCCTGGAA
GGTGCCACTCCCACTGTCCTTTCCTAATAAAATGAGGAAATTGCATCGCATTGTCTGAGTAGGTGTCATT
CTATTCTGGGGGGTGGGGTGGGGCAGGACAGCAAGGGGGAGGATTGGGAAGACAATAGCAGGCATGCTGG
GGATGCGGTGGGCTCTATGGCTTCTGAGGCGGAAAGAACCTGCAGCCCAAGCTTGGCGTAATCATGGTCA
TAGCTGTTTCCTGTGTGAAATTGTTATCCGCTCACAATTCCACACAACATACGAGCCGGAAGCATAAAGT
GTAAAGCCTGGGGTGCCTAATGAGTGAGCTAACTCACATTAATTGCGTTGCGCTCACTGCCCGCTTTCCA
GTCGGGAAACCTGTCGTGCCAGCGGATCCGCATCTCAATTAGTCAGCAACCATAGTCCCGCCCCTAACTC
CGCCCATCCCGCCCCTAACTCCGCCCAGTTCCGCCCATTCTCCGCCCCATGGCTGACTAATTTTTTTTAT
TTATGCAGAGGCCGAGGCCGCCTCGGCCTCTGAGCTATTCCAGAAGTAGTGAGGAGGCTTTTTTGGAGGC
CTAGGCTTTTGCAAAAAGCTAACTTGTTTATTGCAGCTTATAATGGTTACAAATAAAGCAATAGCATCAC
AAATTTCACAAATAAAGCATTTTTTTCACTGCATTCTAGTTGTGGTTTGTCCAAACTCATCAATGTATCT
TATCATGTCTGGATCCGCTGCATTAATGAATCGGCCAACGCGCGGGGAGAGGCGGTTTGCGTATTGGGCG
CTCTTCCGCTTCCTCGCTCACTGACTCGCTGCGCTCGGTCGTTCGGCTGCGGCGAGCGGTATCAGCTCAC
TCAAAGGCGGTAATACGGTTATCCACAGAATCAGGGGATAACGCAGGAAAGAACATGTGAGCAAAAGGCC
AGCAAAAGGCCAGGAACCGTAAAAAGGCCGCGTTGCTGGCGTTTTTCCATAGGCTCCGCCCCCCTGACGA
GCATCACAAAAATCGACGCTCAAGTCAGAGGTGGCGAAACCCGACAGGACTATAAAGATACCAGGCGTTT
CCCCCTGGAAGCTCCCTCGTGCGCTCTCCTGTTCCGACCCTGCCGCTTACCGGATACCTGTCCGCCTTTC
TCCCTTCGGGAAGCGTGGCGCTTTCTCATAGCTCACGCTGTAGGTATCTCAGTTCGGTGTAGGTCGTTCG
CTCCAAGCTGGGCTGTGTGCACGAACCCCCCGTTCAGCCCGACCGCTGCGCCTTATCCGGTAACTATCGT
CTTGAGTCCAACCCGGTAAGACACGACTTATCGCCACTGGCAGCAGCCACTGGTAACAGGATTAGCAGAG
CGAGGTATGTAGGCGGTGCTACAGAGTTCTTGAAGTGGTGGCCTAACTACGGCTACACTAGAAGAACAGT
ATTTGGTATCTGCGCTCTGCTGAAGCCAGTTACCTTCGGAAAAAGAGTTGGTAGCTCTTGATCCGGCAAA
CAAACCACCGCTGGTAGCGGTGGTTTTTTTGTTTGCAAGCAGCAGATTACGCGCAGAAAAAAAGGATCTC
AAGAAGATCCTTTGATCTTTTCTACGGGGTCTGACGCTCAGTGGAACGAAAACTCACGTTAAGGGATTTT
GGTCATGAGATTATCAAAAAGGATCTTCACCTAGATCCTTTTAAATTAAAAATGAAGTTTTAAATCAATC
TAAAGTATATATGAGTAAACTTGGTCTGACAGTTACCAATGCTTAATCAGTGAGGCACCTATCTCAGCGA
TCTGTCTATTTCGTTCATCCATAGTTGCCTGACTCCCCGTCGTGTAGATAACTACGATACGGGAGGGCTT
ACCATCTGGCCCCAGTGCTGCAATGATACCGCGAGACCCACGCTCACCGGCTCCAGATTTATCAGCAATA
AACCAGCCAGCCGGAAGGGCCGAGCGCAGAAGTGGTCCTGCAACTTTATCCGCCTCCATCCAGTCTATTA
ATTGTTGCCGGGAAGCTAGAGTAAGTAGTTCGCCAGTTAATAGTTTGCGCAACGTTGTTGCCATTGCTAC
AGGCATCGTGGTGTCACGCTCGTCGTTTGGTATGGCTTCATTCAGCTCCGGTTCCCAACGATCAAGGCGA
GTTACATGATCCCCCATGTTGTGCAAAAAAGCGGTTAGCTCCTTCGGTCCTCCGATCGTTGTCAGAAGTA
AGTTGGCCGCAGTGTTATCACTCATGGTTATGGCAGCACTGCATAATTCTCTTACTGTCATGCCATCCGT
AAGATGCTTTTCTGTGACTGGTGAGTACTCAACCAAGTCATTCTGAGAATAGTGTATGCGGCGACCGAGT
TGCTCTTGCCCGGCGTCAATACGGGATAATACCGCGCCACATAGCAGAACTTTAAAAGTGCTCATCATTG
GAAAACGTTCTTCGGGGCGAAAACTCTCAAGGATCTTACCGCTGTTGAGATCCAGTTCGATGTAACCCAC
TCGTGCACCCAACTGATCTTCAGCATCTTTTACTTTCACCAGCGTTTCTGGGTGAGCAAAAACAGGAAGG
CAAAATGCCGCAAAAAAGGGAATAAGGGCGACACGGAAATGTTGAATACTCATACTCTTCCTTTTTCA
Features (pLannotate 1.2.2; 24 found; start..end, strand, type, name):
    578..712     +  polyA_signal   SV40 poly(A) signal: SV40 polyadenylation signal
    726..1105    +  enhancer       CMV enhancer: human cytomegalovirus immediate early enhancer
   1107..1382    +  promoter       chicken β-actin promoter: No description available
   1383..2399    +  intron         chimeric intron: chimera between introns from chicken β-actin and rabbit β-globin
   2397..2453    +  CDS            HBB (fragment): HBB_LEPEU - Experimental evidence at protein level: Swiss-Prot protein existence level 1. Involved in oxygen transport from the lung to the various peripheral tissues. From Lepus europaeus (European hare).
   2460..2499    +  5'UTR          HSV TK 5'-UTR: 5' untranslated region from the herpes simplex virus thymidine kinase gene
   2571..3245    +  CDS            mRFP1: mRFP1 is a basic (constitutively fluorescent) red fluorescent protein published in 2002, derived from Discosoma sp.. It is reported to be a somewhat slowly-maturing monomer with low acid sensitivity.
   3312..4094    +  CDS            PCNA: PCNA_HUMAN - Experimental evidence at protein level: Swiss-Prot protein existence level 1. Auxiliary protein of DNA polymerase delta and is involved in the control of eukaryotic DNA replication by increasing the polymerase's processibility during elongation of the leading strand. Induces a robust stimulatory effect on the 3'-5' exonuclease and 3'- phosphodiesterase, but not apurinic-apyrimidinic (AP) endonuclease, APEX2 activities. Has to be loaded onto DNA in order to be able to stimulate APEX2. Plays a key role in DNA damage response (DDR) by being conveniently positioned at the replication
   4168..4191    -  misc_feature   MCS (fragment): pBluescript multiple cloning site
   4304..4766    +  misc_feature   IRES: internal ribosome entry site (IRES) of the encephalomyocarditis virus (EMCV)
   4780..5379    +  CDS            PuroR: puromycin N-acetyltransferase; pac from Streptomyces alboniger; confers resistance to puromycin
   5466..5690    +  polyA_signal   bGH poly(A) signal: bovine growth hormone polyadenylation signal
   5694..5710    +  promoter       SV40 promoter (fragment): SV40 enhancer and early promoter
   5761..5777    -  protein_bind   lac operator: The lac repressor binds to the lac operator to inhibit transcription in E. coli. This inhibition can be relieved by adding lactose or isopropyl-β-D-thiogalactopyranoside (IPTG). lac repressor encoded by lacI
   5785..5815    -  promoter       lac promoter: promoter for the E. coli lac operon
   5830..5851    -  protein_bind   CAP binding site: CAP binding activates transcription in the presence of cAMP. E. coli catabolite activator protein
   5864..5903    -  CDS            lacI (fragment): lac repressor; lacI; The lac repressor binds to the lac operator to inhibit transcription in E. coli. This inhibition can be relieved by adding lactose or isopropyl-β-D-thiogalactopyranoside (IPTG).
   5910..5932    +  promoter       SV40 promoter (fragment): SV40 enhancer and early promoter
   5956..6091    +  rep_origin     SV40 ori: SV40 origin of replication
   6111..6245    +  polyA_signal   SV40 poly(A) signal: SV40 polyadenylation signal
   6247..6301    -  CDS            lacI (fragment): lac repressor; lacI; The lac repressor binds to the lac operator to inhibit transcription in E. coli. This inhibition can be relieved by adding lactose or isopropyl-β-D-thiogalactopyranoside (IPTG).
   6484..7072    -  rep_origin     ori: high-copy-number ColE1/pMB1/pBR322/pUC origin of replication
   7243..8103    -  CDS            AmpR: β-lactamase; bla; confers resistance to ampicillin, carbenicillin, and related antibiotics
   8104..2       -  promoter       AmpR promoter (fragment) (across the origin): bla
