[The description below was written by a language model from this plasmid's Addgene catalogue record and pLannotate feature annotations shown in this document.]
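Description:
pEN-CAG-mRFP-PCNA pc2729 is a mammalian expression plasmid built on a pCAG backbone that produces human proliferating cell nuclear antigen (PCNA) fused at its N terminus to the monomeric red fluorescent protein mRFP1. In bacteria it is maintained as a high-copy plasmid through a ColE1/pUC-type origin and selected with ampicillin via the β-lactamase gene. The annotated sequence, an assembled NGS result of about 8.1 kb, also carries an SV40 origin of replication, which permits episomal amplification in cells expressing SV40 large T antigen, along with small remnants of lac regulatory elements and SV40 promoter sequence left over from earlier cloning.

Expression is driven by the CAG promoter, annotated here as its component parts: the CMV immediate early enhancer, the chicken β-actin promoter and a chimeric β-actin/β-globin intron. This combination gives strong constitutive transcription in a wide range of mammalian cell types. Downstream lie a short HSV TK 5′ untranslated region, the mRFP1 coding sequence and then the PCNA coding sequence, separated by a short linker region. The annotated PCNA feature is slightly longer than the insert size given in the catalogue. An EMCV IRES follows the fusion and directs translation of puromycin N-acetyltransferase from the same transcript, which ends at a bovine growth hormone polyadenylation signal. This bicistronic layout links puromycin resistance to expression of the fusion, which helps in selecting stable lines.

Because PCNA is the sliding clamp loaded at replication forks, the red fusion can mark sites of active DNA synthesis in living cells. The associated publication concerns the replication timing of constitutive heterochromatin, which fits such a use.
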