Addgene plasmid #166040: pEN-CAG-mRFP-PCNA pc2729
Purpose: Expresses mRFP tagged human PCNA in mammalian cells.
Depositing lab: Cristina Cardoso. Depositing organization: Technische Universitaet Darmstadt. Publication: Peripheral re-localization of constitutive heterochromatin advances its replication timing and impairs maintenance of silencing marks. Heinz KS, Casas-Delucchi CS, Torok T, Cmarko D, Rapp A, Raska I, Cardoso MC. Nucleic Acids Res. 2018 Jul 6;46(12):6112-6128. doi: 10.1093/nar/gky368. PubMed 29750270.
Backbone
  Vector backbone: pCAG
  Vector type: Mammalian Expression
  Selectable markers: Puromycin
Growth in bacteria
  Bacterial resistance: Ampicillin, 100 μg/mL
  Growth temperature: 37°C
  Growth strain: DH5alpha
  Copy number: High Copy
Gene/Insert
  Gene/Insert name: Proliferating Cell Nuclear Antigen
  Species: H. sapiens (human)
  Insert size (bp): 737
  GenBank ID: NM_002592.2
  Entrez Gene: PCNA (a.k.a. ATLD2)
  Promoter: CAG
  Tag / fusion protein: mRFP (N terminal on insert)
  Cloning method: Restriction Enzyme; 5′ cloning site XhoI (not destroyed); 3′ cloning site AflIII (not destroyed)
  Sequencing primers: 5′ AGCTGGACATCACCTCCCACAACG
Terms and licenses: Academic/Nonprofit Terms; Industry Terms: Not Available to Industry
How to cite: pEN-CAG-mRFP-PCNA pc2729 was a gift from Cristina Cardoso (Addgene plasmid # 166040 ; http://n2t.net/addgene:166040 ; RRID:Addgene_166040)
